Addgene plasmid #214401: KIF5A-GFP-SspB
Purpose: Expresses fusion of Kinesin heavy chain 5A (1-572) with GFP and SspB (micro)
Depositing lab: Liting Duan. Publication: Force-induced tail-autotomy mitochondrial fission and biogenesis of matrix-excluded mitochondrial-derived vesicles for quality control. Liu X, Xu L, Song Y, Zhao Z, Li X, Wong CY, Chen R, Feng J, Gou Y, Qi Y, Chow HM, Yao S, Wang Y, Gao S, Liu X, Duan L. Proc Natl Acad Sci U S A. 2024 Apr 2;121(14):e2217019121. doi: 10.1073/pnas.2217019121. Epub 2024 Mar 28. PubMed 38547062.
Backbone
  Vector backbone: pEGFPN1
  Backbone size w/o insert (bp): 4733
  Total vector size (bp): 6790
  Vector type: Mammalian Expression
Growth in bacteria
  Bacterial resistance: Kanamycin, 50 μg/mL
  Growth temperature: 37°C
  Growth strain: DH5alpha
  Copy number: Unknown
Gene/Insert
  Gene/Insert name: KIF5A-GFP-SspB (alt name: Kif5a)
  Species: R. norvegicus (rat), Synthetic
  Insert size (bp): 2844
  Entrez Gene: Kif5a
  Promoter: CMV
  Tag / fusion protein: KIF5A-GFP-SspB (N terminal on backbone)
  Cloning method: Restriction Enzyme; 5′ cloning site NheI (not destroyed); 3′ cloning site NotI (not destroyed)
  Sequencing primers: 5′ CMV Forward; 3′ CCTCTACAAATGTGGTATGG
Terms and licenses: Academic/Nonprofit Terms; Industry Terms: Not Available to Industry
Depositor comments: Please visit https://www.biorxiv.org/content/10.1101/2022.10.27.513965v1 for bioRxiv preprint.
How to cite: KIF5A-GFP-SspB was a gift from Liting Duan (Addgene plasmid # 214401 ; http://n2t.net/addgene:214401 ; RRID:Addgene_214401)
