[The description below was written by a language model from this plasmid's Addgene catalogue record and pLannotate feature annotations shown in this document.]
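Description:
KIF5A-GFP-SspB is a 6.8 kb mammalian expression plasmid built on the pEGFP-N1 backbone. It is propagated in E. coli through a high-copy ColE1/pUC-type origin and selected with kanamycin. The single NeoR/KanR gene (Tn5 aminoglycoside phosphotransferase) sits behind tandem bacterial (bla-type) and SV40 early promoters and is followed by an HSV TK polyadenylation signal. This arrangement gives kanamycin resistance in bacteria and can also give G418 resistance in transfected mammalian cells. An f1 origin is also present. The short large T antigen, ble and bGH poly(A) fragments in the feature table appear to be backbone remnants or partial annotation matches rather than functional parts.

The payload is one open reading frame driven by the human CMV immediate-early enhancer and promoter and terminated by the SV40 poly(A) signal, cloned between NheI and NotI sites. It encodes residues 1–572 of rat kinesin heavy chain KIF5A, a truncation that retains the microtubule motor region but lacks the C-terminal portion of the protein. This is fused in frame to EGFP and then to the "micro" variant of SspB. The annotation tool matches the SspB segment to the Haemophilus influenzae homologue, while the record lists the non-rat portion only as synthetic. SspB is the binding partner of SsrA-peptide-based light-inducible dimerisation systems such as iLID, so the fusion is suited to recruiting a fluorescently trackable kinesin motor to a target carrying the complementary module. The record does not name that partner construct. The associated publication concerns force-induced mitochondrial fission, which suggests the motor is used to apply pulling force to mitochondria.
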