Features (pLannotate 1.2.2; 15 found; start..end, strand, type, name):
     61..364     +  enhancer       CMV enhancer: human cytomegalovirus immediate early enhancer
    365..568     +  promoter       CMV promoter: human cytomegalovirus (CMV) immediate early promoter
    630..2336    +  CDS            Kif5a (fragment): KIF5A_RAT - Experimental evidence at protein level: Swiss-Prot protein existence level 1. Microtubule-dependent motor required for slow axonal transport of neurofilament proteins (NFH, NFM and NFL). Can induce formation of neurite-like membrane protrusions in non-neuronal cells in a ZFYVE27-dependent manner. The ZFYVE27-KIF5A complex contributes to the vesicular transport of VAPA, VAPB, SURF4, RAB11A, RAB11B and RTN3 proteins in neurons (By similarity). Required for anterograde axonal transportation of MAPK8IP3/JIP3 which is essential for MAPK8IP3/JIP3 function in axon elongation (PubMed:23576
   2367..3083    +  CDS            EGFP: EGFP is a basic (constitutively fluorescent) green fluorescent protein published in 1996, derived from Aequorea victoria. It is reported to be a rapidly-maturing weak dimer with moderate acid sensitivity.
   3120..3449    +  CDS            sspB (fragment): SSPB_HAEIN - Experimental evidence at protein level: Swiss-Prot protein existence level 1. Also stimulates degradation of the N-terminus of RseA (residues 1-108, alone or in complex with sigma-E) by ClpX-ClpP in a non-ssrA-mediated fashion. From Haemophilus influenzae (strain ATCC 51907 / DSM 11121 / KW20 / Rd).
   3472..3555    +  CDS            large T antigen (fragment): large T antigen from SV40 (simian virus 40)
   3578..3699    +  polyA_signal   SV40 poly(A) signal: SV40 polyadenylation signal
   3733..4161    -  rep_origin     f1 ori (sequence partly withheld): f1 bacteriophage origin of replication; arrow indicates direction of (+) strand synthesis
   4188..4292    +  promoter       AmpR promoter: bla
   4294..4651    +  promoter       SV40 promoter: SV40 enhancer and early promoter
   4686..5480    +  CDS            NeoR/KanR: aminoglycoside phosphotransferase from Tn5; aph(3')-II (or nptII); confers resistance to neomycin, kanamycin, and G418 (Geneticin®)
   5501..5653    +  CDS            ble (fragment): BLE_KLEPN - Experimental evidence at protein level: Swiss-Prot protein existence level 1. Binding protein with a strong affinity to the bleomycin family of antibiotics. Binds to CL990; an antimitotic-antibiotic compound. From Klebsiella pneumoniae.
   5712..5759    +  polyA_signal   HSV TK poly(A) signal: herpes simplex virus thymidine kinase polyadenylation signal (Cole and Stacy, 1985)
   5850..5866    -  polyA_signal   bGH poly(A) signal (fragment): bovine growth hormone polyadenylation signal
   6088..6676    +  rep_origin     ori: high-copy-number ColE1/pMB1/pBR322/pUC origin of replication
>Addgene plasmid #214401 | KIF5A-GFP-SspB | addgene full sequence | sequence record 425805 | Addgene NGS Result
TAGTTATTAATAGTAATCAATTACGGGGTCATTAGTTCATAGCCCATATATGGAGTTCCGCGTTACATAA
CTTACGGTAAATGGCCCGCCTGGCTGACCGCCCAACGACCCCCGCCCATTGACGTCAATAATGACGTATG
TTCCCATAGTAACGCCAATAGGGACTTTCCATTGACGTCAATGGGTGGAGTATTTACGGTAAACTGCCCA
CTTGGCAGTACATCAAGTGTATCATATGCCAAGTACGCCCCCTATTGACGTCAATGACGGTAAATGGCCC
GCCTGGCATTATGCCCAGTACATGACCTTATGGGACTTTCCTACTTGGCAGTACATCTACGTATTAGTCA
TCGCTATTACCATGGTGATGCGGTTTTGGCAGTACATCAATGGGCGTGGATAGCGGTTTGACTCACGGGG
ATTTCCAAGTCTCCACCCCATTGACGTCAATGGGAGTTTGTTTTGGCACCAAAATCAACGGGACTTTCCA
AAATGTCGTAACAACTCCGCCCCATTGACGCAAATGGGCGGTAGGCGTGTACGGTGGGAGGTCTATATAA
GCAGAGCTGGTTTAGTGAACCGTCAGATCCGCTAGCGCTAAGCTTGCCACCATGGGCGCGCCTGAATTCG
CGGAGACCAATAACGAATGCAGCATCAAGGTGCTTTGCCGATTTCGGCCCCTGAACCAGGCCGAGATCCT
GCGGGGGGACAAGTTCATCCCCATTTTCCAAGGGGACGACAGCGTCATTATTGGGGGAAAGCCATATGTC
TTCGACCGTGTATTCCCCCCAAACACGACTCAGGAGCAGGTTTACCACGCCTGTGCCATGCAGATCGTCA
AAGACGTCCTTGCTGGCTACAACGGCACAATTTTTGCTTATGGACAGACATCCTCAGGGAAAACGCACAC
CATGGAGGGAAAGCTGCACGACCCTCAGCTCATGGGCATCATTCCCCGGATCGCCCGAGACATCTTCAAC
CACATCTACTCCATGGATGAGAACCTTGAGTTCCACATTAAGGTGTCTTACTTTGAGATTTACCTGGATA
AGATCCGTGACCTTTTGGATGTGACCAAGACAAACCTGTCTGTGCATGAGGACAAAAACCGGGTGCCGTT
TGTCAAGGGTTGTACCGAACGCTTTGTGTCCAGCCCAGAGGAGATTCTGGATGTGATTGATGAGGGGAAG
TCGAACCGTCACGTTGCCGTCACCAACATGAATGAGCACAGCTCTCGGAGTCACAGCATCTTCCTCATCA
ACATCAAGCAGGAGAACATAGAGACGGAGCAGAAGCTCAGCGGGAAACTGTACCTTGTGGATCTGGCCGG
AAGCGAGAAGGTCAGCAAGACAGGAGCAGAGGGAGCCGTTCTGGATGAGGCAAAGAATATCAATAAGTCG
CTGTCGGCCCTGGGGAATGTGATCTCTGCTCTGGCCGAGGGCACTAAAAGCTACGTGCCGTACCGTGACA
GCAAAATGACGAGGATTCTCCAGGACTCTCTGGGAGGGAACTGCAGGACCACCATGTTCATCTGCTGCTC
ACCATCCAGCTACAATGACGCAGAGACCAAGTCCACACTCATGTTTGGGCAGCGGGCAAAGACCATCAAG
AACACTGCCTCAGTGAATCTGGAGTTGACTGCTGAGCAATGGAAGAAGAAATATGAGAAGGAGAAGGAGA
AGACCAAGGCCCAGAAGGAGACAATTGCGAAGCTGGAGGCTGAGCTTAGCCGGTGGCGCAATGGAGAGAA
TGTGCCTGAGACTGAGCGCCTGGCTGGAGAGGACTCAGCTCTGGCAGCCGAGATCTGTGAGGAGACCCCT
GTGAATGACAACTCATCCATCGTGGTACGCATCGCACCGGAGGAAAGGCAGAAATACGAGGAAGAGATCC
GCCGTCTCTACAAGCAGCTCGACGACAAGGATGATGAGATCAACCAGCAGAGCCAACTCATTGAGAAGCT
GAAGCAGCAGATGCTGGACCAGGAAGAGCTGCTAGTGTCCACTCGGGGAGACAATGAGAAGGTCCAGCGG
GAGCTGAGCCACCTGCAGTCTGAGAACGATGCCGCGAAGGAGGAGGTGAAGGAAGTGTTGCAGGCCCTGG
AGGAGCTGGCAGTCAACTATGACCAGAAGTCCCAGGAGGTGGAGGAGAAGAGCCAGCAGAACCAGCTGCT
GGTGGATGAGCTGTCCCAGAAAGTGGCCACCATGCTGTCCCTGGAGTCTGAGCTACAGCGGCTCCAGGAA
GTCAGTGGACACCAGCGAAAACGGATTGCTGAGGTGCTGAATGGACTGATGAAGGACCTGAGTGAGTTCA
GTGTCATCGTGGGCAAGTCGACGGTACCGCGGGCCCGGGATCCACCGGTCGCCACCATGGTGAGCAAGGG
CGAGGAGCTGTTCACCGGGGTGGTGCCCATCCTGGTCGAGCTGGACGGCGACGTAAACGGCCACAAGTTC
AGCGTGTCCGGCGAGGGCGAGGGCGATGCCACCTACGGCAAGCTGACCCTGAAGTTCATCTGCACCACCG
GCAAGCTGCCCGTGCCCTGGCCCACCCTCGTGACCACCCTGACCTACGGCGTGCAGTGCTTCAGCCGCTA
CCCCGACCACATGAAGCAGCACGACTTCTTCAAGTCCGCCATGCCCGAAGGCTACGTCCAGGAGCGCACC
ATCTTCTTCAAGGACGACGGCAACTACAAGACCCGCGCCGAGGTGAAGTTCGAGGGCGACACCCTGGTGA
ACCGCATCGAGCTGAAGGGCATCGACTTCAAGGAGGACGGCAACATCCTGGGGCACAAGCTGGAGTACAA
CTACAACAGCCACAACGTCTATATCATGGCCGACAAGCAGAAGAACGGCATCAAGGTGAACTTCAAGATC
CGCCACAACATCGAGGACGGCAGCGTGCAGCTCGCCGACCACTACCAGCAGAACACCCCCATCGGCGACG
GCCCCGTGCTGCTGCCCGACAACCACTACCTGAGCACCCAGTCCGCCCTGAGCAAAGACCCCAACGAGAA
GCGCGATCACATGGTCCTGCTGGAGTTCGTGACCGCCGCCGGGATCACTCTCGGCATGGACGAGCTGTAC
AAGGGCATTGATCTGAGCGGCCTGACCCTGCAGGAATTCAGCTCCCCGAAACGCCCTAAGCTGCTGCGTG
AATATTACGATTGGCTGGTTGATAACAGCTTTACCCCATATCTGGTGGTGGATGCCACATACCTGGGCGT
GAACGTGCCCGTGGAGTATGTGAAAGACGGTCAGATCGTGCTGAATCTGTCTGCAAGTGCGACCGGCAAC
CTGCAACTGACAAATGATTTTATCCAGTTCAACGCCCAGTTTAAGGGCGTGTCTCGTGAACTGTATATCC
CGATGGGTGCCGCTCTGGCCATTTACGCTCGCGAGAACGGCGATGGTGTGATGTTCGAACCAGAAGAAAT
CTATGACGAGCTGAATATTGGTTAAAGCGGCCGCGACTCTAGATCATAATCAGCCATACCACATTTGTAG
AGGTTTTACTTGCTTTAAAAAACCTCCCACACCTCCCCCTGAACCTGAAACATAAAATGAATGCAATTGT
TGTTGTTAACTTGTTTATTGCAGCTTATAATGGTTACAAATAAAGCAATAGCATCACAAATTTCACAAAT
AAAGCATTTTTTTCACTGCATTCTAGTTGTGGTTTGTCCAAACTCATCAATGTATCTTAAGGCGTAAATT
GTAAGCGTTAATATTTTGTTAAAATTCGCGTTAAATTTTTGTTAAATCAGCTCATTTTTTAACCAATAGG
CCGAAATCGGCAAAATCCCTTATAAATCAAAAGAATAGACCGAGATAGGGT
[37 nt withheld, positions 3832-3868]
AAAGAACGTGGACTCCAACGTCAAAGG
[49 nt withheld, positions 3896-3944]
T
[91 nt withheld, positions 3946-4036]
G
[124 nt withheld, positions 4038-4161]
CAGGTGGCACTTTTCGGGGAAATGTGCGCGGAACCCCTATTTGTTTATTTTTCTAAATACATTCAAATAT
GTATCCGCTCATGAGACAATAACCCTGATAAATGCTTCAATAATATTGAAAAAGGAAGAGTCCTGAGGCG
GAAAGAACCAGCTGTGGAATGTGTGTCAGTTAGGGTGTGGAAAGTCCCCAGGCTCCCCAGCAGGCAGAAG
TATGCAAAGCATGCATCTCAATTAGTCAGCAACCAGGTGTGGAAAGTCCCCAGGCTCCCCAGCAGGCAGA
AGTATGCAAAGCATGCATCTCAATTAGTCAGCAACCATAGTCCCGCCCCTAACTCCGCCCATCCCGCCCC
TAACTCCGCCCAGTTCCGCCCATTCTCCGCCCCATGGCTGACTAATTTTTTTTATTTATGCAGAGGCCGA
GGCCGCCTCGGCCTCTGAGCTATTCCAGAAGTAGTGAGGAGGCTTTTTTGGAGGCCTAGGCTTTTGCAAA
GATCGATCAAGAGACAGGATGAGGATCGTTTCGCATGATTGAACAAGATGGATTGCACGCAGGTTCTCCG
GCCGCTTGGGTGGAGAGGCTATTCGGCTATGACTGGGCACAACAGACAATCGGCTGCTCTGATGCCGCCG
TGTTCCGGCTGTCAGCGCAGGGGCGCCCGGTTCTTTTTGTCAAGACCGACCTGTCCGGTGCCCTGAATGA
ACTGCAAGACGAGGCAGCGCGGCTATCGTGGCTGGCCACGACGGGCGTTCCTTGCGCAGCTGTGCTCGAC
GTTGTCACTGAAGCGGGAAGGGACTGGCTGCTATTGGGCGAAGTGCCGGGGCAGGATCTCCTGTCATCTC
ACCTTGCTCCTGCCGAGAAAGTATCCATCATGGCTGATGCAATGCGGCGGCTGCATACGCTTGATCCGGC
TACCTGCCCATTCGACCACCAAGCGAAACATCGCATCGAGCGAGCACGTACTCGGATGGAAGCCGGTCTT
GTCGATCAGGATGATCTGGACGAAGAGCATCAGGGGCTCGCGCCAGCCGAACTGTTCGCCAGGCTCAAGG
CGAGCATGCCCGACGGCGAGGATCTCGTCGTGACCCATGGCGATGCCTGCTTGCCGAATATCATGGTGGA
AAATGGCCGCTTTTCTGGATTCATCGACTGTGGCCGGCTGGGTGTGGCGGACCGCTATCAGGACATAGCG
TTGGCTACCCGTGATATTGCTGAAGAGCTTGGCGGCGAATGGGCTGACCGCTTCCTCGTGCTTTACGGTA
TCGCCGCTCCCGATTCGCAGCGCATCGCCTTCTATCGCCTTCTTGACGAGTTCTTCTGAGCGGGACTCTG
GGGTTCGAAATGACCGACCAAGCGACGCCCAACCTGCCATCACGAGATTTCGATTCCACCGCCGCCTTCT
ATGAAAGGTTGGGCTTCGGAATCGTTTTCCGGGACGCCGGCTGGATGATCCTCCAGCGCGGGGATCTCAT
GCTGGAGTTCTTCGCCCACCCTAGGGGGAGGCTAACTGAAACACGGAAGGAGACAATACCGGAAGGAACC
CGCGCTATGACGGCAATAAAAAGACAGAATAAAACGCACGGTGTTGGGTCGTTTGTTCATAAACGCGGGG
TTCGGTCCCAGGGCTGGCACTCTGTCGATACCCCACCGAGACCCCATTGGGGCCAATACGCCCGCGTTTC
TTCCTTTTCCCCACCCCACCCCCCAAGTTCGGGTGAAGGCCCAGGGCTCGCAGCCAACGTCGGGGCGGCA
GGCCCTGCCATAGCCTCAGGTTACTCATATATACTTTAGATTGATTTAAAACTTCATTTTTAATTTAAAA
GGATCTAGGTGAAGATCCTTTTTGATAATCTCATGACCAAAATCCCTTAACGTGAGTTTTCGTTCCACTG
AGCGTCAGACCCCGTAGAAAAGATCAAAGGATCTTCTTGAGATCCTTTTTTTCTGCGCGTAATCTGCTGC
TTGCAAACAAAAAAACCACCGCTACCAGCGGTGGTTTGTTTGCCGGATCAAGAGCTACCAACTCTTTTTC
CGAAGGTAACTGGCTTCAGCAGAGCGCAGATACCAAATACTGTTCTTCTAGTGTAGCCGTAGTTAGGCCA
CCACTTCAAGAACTCTGTAGCACCGCCTACATACCTCGCTCTGCTAATCCTGTTACCAGTGGCTGCTGCC
AGTGGCGATAAGTCGTGTCTTACCGGGTTGGACTCAAGACGATAGTTACCGGATAAGGCGCAGCGGTCGG
GCTGAACGGGGGGTTCGTGCACACAGCCCAGCTTGGAGCGAACGACCTACACCGAACTGAGATACCTACA
GCGTGAGCTATGAGAAAGCGCCACGCTTCCCGAAGGGAGAAAGGCGGACAGGTATCCGGTAAGCGGCAGG
GTCGGAACAGGAGAGCGCACGAGGGAGCTTCCAGGGGGAAACGCCTGGTATCTTTATAGTCCTGTCGGGT
TTCGCCACCTCTGACTTGAGCGTCGATTTTTGTGATGCTCGTCAGGGGGGCGGAGCCTATGGAAAAACGC
CAGCAACGCGGCCTTTTTACGGTTCCTGGCCTTTTGCTGGCCTTTTGCTCACATGTTCTTTCCTGCGTTA
TCCCCTGATTCTGTGGATAACCGTATTACCGCCATGCAT
